Addgene plasmid #247585: cYFP-pBSDONR_L1-L4
Purpose: Gateway donor vector carrying a C-terminal YFP tag, flanked by attL1 and attL4 sites for MultiSite Gateway recombination
Depositing lab: Juan Dong. Depositing organization: Texas A&M University. Publication: Split-YFP-coupled interaction-dependent TurboID identifies new functions of basal cell polarity in Arabidopsis. Huang A, Zhang J, Liu Z, Schoen V, Verma D, Zheng H, Pedmale UV, Dong J. Proc Natl Acad Sci U S A. 2025 Aug 12;122(32):e2502445122. doi: 10.1073/pnas.2502445122. Epub 2025 Aug 6. PubMed 40768356.
Backbone
  Vector backbone: pBSDONR
  Vector type: Plant Expression
Growth in bacteria
  Bacterial resistance: Ampicillin, 100 μg/mL
  Growth temperature: 37°C
  Growth strain: DH5alpha
  Copy number: Unknown
Gene/Insert
  Gene/Insert name: cYFP
  Insert size (bp): 198
Terms and licenses: Academic/Nonprofit Terms; Industry Terms: Not Available to Industry
How to cite: cYFP-pBSDONR_L1-L4 was a gift from Juan Dong (Addgene plasmid # 247585 ; http://n2t.net/addgene:247585 ; RRID:Addgene_247585)
