[The description below was written by a language model from this plasmid's Addgene catalogue record and pLannotate feature annotations shown in this document.]
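Description:
cYFP-pBSDONR_L1-L4 is a small (about 3.4 kb) Gateway entry-type clone built on the pBSDONR backbone, a pBluescript-derived vector. It is maintained in E. coli through a high-copy ColE1/pUC-type origin and selected with ampicillin via the β-lactamase gene and its native promoter. Remnants of the pBluescript architecture are evident in the annotation: an f1 phage origin, a lacZα fragment, lac promoter/operator and CAP site, a partial multiple cloning site, and flanking T7 and T3 promoters. Although catalogued as a plant expression vector, the annotated sequence contains no plant promoter, terminator or plant selectable marker, so it serves as a module donor rather than an expression plasmid in its own right.

The payload is a roughly 200 bp insert, cYFP, which the feature table identifies as a fragment matching VC155, the C-terminal portion of mVenus used in bimolecular fluorescence complementation. This fragment is non-fluorescent alone and reconstitutes a fluorescent protein only when brought close to the complementary N-terminal half, typically through interaction of the proteins fused to each half. The coding segment sits between attL1 and attL4 sites, the latter in the opposite orientation. In a MultiSite Gateway LR reaction, these sites allow the cYFP element to be joined in a defined order and orientation with a second entry clone carrying compatible sites and transferred into a destination vector. The associated publication title describes a split-YFP-coupled, interaction-dependent TurboID proximity labelling approach in Arabidopsis, so this plasmid most likely supplies the C-terminal YFP half when such fusion constructs are assembled for plant expression.
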