Features (pLannotate 1.2.2; 15 found; start..end, strand, type, name):
      7..365     +  rep_origin     f1 ori (sequence partly withheld): f1 bacteriophage origin of replication; arrow indicates direction of (+) strand synthesis
    467..622     -  CDS            lacZα (fragment): LacZα fragment of β-galactosidase; lacZ fragment
    630..648     +  promoter       T7 promoter: promoter for bacteriophage T7 RNA polymerase
    669..768     +  protein_bind   attL1: mutant version of attL; recombination site for the Gateway® LR reaction LR Clonase™
    774..968     +  CDS            VC155 (fragment): C-terminal fragment of mVenus for use in bimolecular fluorescence complementation (BiFC) (Kodama and Hu, 2010)
    973..1068    -  protein_bind   attL4: mutant version of attL; recombination site for the Gateway® LR reaction LR Clonase™
   1093..1158    -  misc_feature   MCS (fragment): pBluescript multiple cloning site
   1171..1189    -  promoter       T3 promoter: promoter for bacteriophage T3 RNA polymerase
   1234..1250    -  protein_bind   lac operator: The lac repressor binds to the lac operator to inhibit transcription in E. coli. This inhibition can be relieved by adding lactose or isopropyl-β-D-thiogalactopyranoside (IPTG). lac repressor encoded by lacI
   1258..1288    -  promoter       lac promoter: promoter for the E. coli lac operon
   1303..1324    -  protein_bind   CAP binding site: CAP binding activates transcription in the presence of cAMP. E. coli catabolite activator protein
   1337..1429    -  CDS            lacI (fragment): lac repressor; lacI; The lac repressor binds to the lac operator to inhibit transcription in E. coli. This inhibition can be relieved by adding lactose or isopropyl-β-D-thiogalactopyranoside (IPTG).
   1612..2200    -  rep_origin     ori: high-copy-number ColE1/pMB1/pBR322/pUC origin of replication
   2371..3231    -  CDS            AmpR: β-lactamase; bla; confers resistance to ampicillin, carbenicillin, and related antibiotics
   3232..3336    -  promoter       AmpR promoter: bla
>Addgene plasmid #247585 | cYFP-pBSDONR_L1-L4 | addgene full sequence | sequence record 494799 | Addgene NGS Result
CACCTG
[124 nt withheld, positions 7-130]
C
[91 nt withheld, positions 132-222]
A
[49 nt withheld, positions 224-272]
CCTTTGACGTTGGAGTCCACGTTCTTT
[37 nt withheld, positions 300-336]
ACCCTATCTCGGTCTATTCTTTTGATTTATAAGGGATTTTGCCGATTTCGGCCTATTGGTTAAAAAAATG
AGCTGATTTAACAAAAATTTAACGCGAATTTTAACAAAATATTAACGCTTACAATTTCCATTCGCCATTC
AGGCTGCGCAACTGTTGGGAAGGGCGATCGGTGCGGGCCTCTTCGCTATTACGCCAGCTGGCGAAAGGGG
GATGTGCTGCAAGGCGATTAAGTTGGGTAACGCCAGGGTTTTCCCAGTCACGACGTTGTAAAACGACGGC
CAGTGAGCGCGCGTAATACGACTCACTATAGGGCGAATTGGGTACCGGGCCCCAAATAATGATTTTATTT
TGACTGATAGTGACCTGTTCGTTGCAACAAATTGATGAGCAATGCTTTTTTATAATGCCAACTTTGTACA
AAAAAGCAGGCTGCATGGGCGGCGTGCAGCTCGCCGACCACTACCAGCAGAACACCCCCATCGGCGACGG
CCCCGTGCTGCTGCCCGACAACCACTACCTGAGCTACCAGTCCGCCCTGAGCAAAGACCCCAACGAGAAG
CGCGATCACATGGTCCTGCTGGAGTTCGTGACCGCCGCCGGGATCACTCTCGGCATGGACGAGCTGTACA
AGCACCCAACTTTTCTATACAAAGTTGGCATTATAAGAAAGCATTGCTTATCAATTTGTTGCAACGAACA
GGTCACTATCAGTCAAAATAAAATCATTATTTGCCATCCAGCTGCAGGGCGGCCGCGATATCGAATTCCT
GCAGCCCGGGGGATCCACTAGTTCTAGAGCGGCCGCCACCGCGGTGGAGCTCCAGCTTTTGTTCCCTTTA
GTGAGGGTTAATTGCGCGCTTGGCGTAATCATGGTCATAGCTGTTTCCTGTGTGAAATTGTTATCCGCTC
ACAATTCCACACAACATACGAGCCGGAAGCATAAAGTGTAAAGCCTGGGGTGCCTAATGAGTGAGCTAAC
TCACATTAATTGCGTTGCGCTCACTGCCCGCTTTCCAGTCGGGAAACCTGTCGTGCCAGCTGCATTAATG
AATCGGCCAACGCGCGGGGAGAGGCGGTTTGCGTATTGGGCGCTCTTCCGCTTCCTCGCTCACTGACTCG
CTGCGCTCGGTCGTTCGGCTGCGGCGAGCGGTATCAGCTCACTCAAAGGCGGTAATACGGTTATCCACAG
AATCAGGGGATAACGCAGGAAAGAACATGTGAGCAAAAGGCCAGCAAAAGGCCAGGAACCGTAAAAAGGC
CGCGTTGCTGGCGTTTTTCCATAGGCTCCGCCCCCCTGACGAGCATCACAAAAATCGACGCTCAAGTCAG
AGGTGGCGAAACCCGACAGGACTATAAAGATACCAGGCGTTTCCCCCTGGAAGCTCCCTCGTGCGCTCTC
CTGTTCCGACCCTGCCGCTTACCGGATACCTGTCCGCCTTTCTCCCTTCGGGAAGCGTGGCGCTTTCTCA
TAGCTCACGCTGTAGGTATCTCAGTTCGGTGTAGGTCGTTCGCTCCAAGCTGGGCTGTGTGCACGAACCC
CCCGTTCAGCCCGACCGCTGCGCCTTATCCGGTAACTATCGTCTTGAGTCCAACCCGGTAAGACACGACT
TATCGCCACTGGCAGCAGCCACTGGTAACAGGATTAGCAGAGCGAGGTATGTAGGCGGTGCTACAGAGTT
CTTGAAGTGGTGGCCTAACTACGGCTACACTAGAAGAACAGTATTTGGTATCTGCGCTCTGCTGAAGCCA
GTTACCTTCGGAAAAAGAGTTGGTAGCTCTTGATCCGGCAAACAAACCACCGCTGGTAGCGGTGGTTTTT
TTGTTTGCAAGCAGCAGATTACGCGCAGAAAAAAAGGATCTCAAGAAGATCCTTTGATCTTTTCTACGGG
GTCTGACGCTCAGTGGAACGAAAACTCACGTTAAGGGATTTTGGTCATGAGATTATCAAAAAGGATCTTC
ACCTAGATCCTTTTAAATTAAAAATGAAGTTTTAAATCAATCTAAAGTATATATGAGTAAACTTGGTCTG
ACAGTTACCAATGCTTAATCAGTGAGGCACCTATCTCAGCGATCTGTCTATTTCGTTCATCCATAGTTGC
CTGACTCCCCGTCGTGTAGATAACTACGATACGGGAGGGCTTACCATCTGGCCCCAGTGCTGCAATGATA
CCGCGAGACCCACGCTCACCGGCTCCAGATTTATCAGCAATAAACCAGCCAGCCGGAAGGGCCGAGCGCA
GAAGTGGTCCTGCAACTTTATCCGCCTCCATCCAGTCTATTAATTGTTGCCGGGAAGCTAGAGTAAGTAG
TTCGCCAGTTAATAGTTTGCGCAACGTTGTTGCCATTGCTACAGGCATCGTGGTGTCACGCTCGTCGTTT
GGTATGGCTTCATTCAGCTCCGGTTCCCAACGATCAAGGCGAGTTACATGATCCCCCATGTTGTGCAAAA
AAGCGGTTAGCTCCTTCGGTCCTCCGATCGTTGTCAGAAGTAAGTTGGCCGCAGTGTTATCACTCATGGT
TATGGCAGCACTGCATAATTCTCTTACTGTCATGCCATCCGTAAGATGCTTTTCTGTGACTGGTGAGTAC
TCAACCAAGTCATTCTGAGAATAGTGTATGCGGCGACCGAGTTGCTCTTGCCCGGCGTCAATACGGGATA
ATACCGCGCCACATAGCAGAACTTTAAAAGTGCTCATCATTGGAAAACGTTCTTCGGGGCGAAAACTCTC
AAGGATCTTACCGCTGTTGAGATCCAGTTCGATGTAACCCACTCGTGCACCCAACTGATCTTCAGCATCT
TTTACTTTCACCAGCGTTTCTGGGTGAGCAAAAACAGGAAGGCAAAATGCCGCAAAAAAGGGAATAAGGG
CGACACGGAAATGTTGAATACTCATACTCTTCCTTTTTCAATATTATTGAAGCATTTATCAGGGTTATTG
TCTCATGAGCGGATACATATTTGAATGTATTTAGAAAAATAAACAAATAGGGGTTCCGCGCACATTTCCC
CGAAAAGTGC
